Addgene plasmid #82239: pDONR223_TRAF2_WT
Purpose: Gateway Donor vector containing TRAF2 , part of the Target Accelerator Plasmid Collection.
Depositing lab: Jesse Boehm & William Hahn & David Root. Depositing organization: Broad Institute. Publication: Systematic Functional Interrogation of Rare Cancer Variants Identifies Oncogenic Alleles. Kim E, Ilic N, Shrestha Y, Zou L, Kamburov A, Zhu C, Yang X, Lubonja R, Tran N, Nguyen C, Lawrence MS, Piccioni F, Bagul M, Doench JG, Chouinard CR, Wu X, Hogstrom L, Natoli T, Tamayo P, Horn H, Corsello SM, Lage K, Root DE, Subramanian A, Golub TR, Getz G, Boehm JS, Hahn WC. Cancer Discov. 2016 Jul;6(7):714-26. doi: 10.1158/2159-8290.CD-16-0160. Epub 2016 May 4. PubMed 27147599.
Backbone
  Vector backbone: pDONR223
  Backbone manufacturer: Invitrogen
  Backbone size w/o insert (bp): 2790
  Vector type: Gateway Entry vector
Growth in bacteria
  Bacterial resistance: Spectinomycin, 50 μg/mL
  Growth temperature: 37°C
  Growth strain: DH5alpha
  Copy number: High Copy
Gene/Insert
  Gene/Insert name: TRAF2 (alt name: NM_021138.3)
  Species: H. sapiens (human)
  Mutation: WT
  Entrez Gene: TRAF2 (a.k.a. MGC:45012, RNF117, TRAP, TRAP3)
  Promoter: None
  Cloning method: Gateway Cloning
  Sequencing primers: 5′ M13pUC-fwd; 3′ M13-Rev
Terms and licenses: Academic/Nonprofit Terms; Industry Terms: Not Available to Industry
Depositor comments: Open state: NO stop codon immediately follows insert. Supporting reference: Systematic morphological profiling of human gene and allele function via Cell Painting. Rohban MH, et al. Elife. 2017, Mar 18;6. pii: e24060. PubMed PMID 28315521
How to cite: pDONR223_TRAF2_WT was a gift from Jesse Boehm & William Hahn & David Root (Addgene plasmid # 82239 ; http://n2t.net/addgene:82239 ; RRID:Addgene_82239)
