[The description below was written by a language model from this plasmid's Addgene catalogue record and pLannotate feature annotations shown in this document.]
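Description:
pDONR223_TRAF2_WT is a Gateway entry clone built on the Invitrogen pDONR223 backbone, carrying the wild-type open reading frame of human TRAF2 (TNF receptor-associated factor 2). It is a bacterial propagation and shuttle plasmid rather than an expression vector. It replicates in E. coli from a high-copy ColE1/pUC-type origin and is selected with spectinomycin through the aadA aminoglycoside adenylyltransferase gene (SmR). That gene sits downstream of a fragment of a class 1 integron Pc promoter and a short remnant of a gentamicin resistance gene. The sequenced record is about 4.3 kb, consistent with the roughly 2.8 kb backbone plus a coding sequence of about 1.5 kb.

The TRAF2 coding sequence is flanked by two attL recombination sites. The automated annotation labels the upstream one as attL3 and the downstream one as attL2. These sites allow LR Clonase-mediated transfer of the ORF into any compatible Gateway destination vector. No promoter drives the insert in this plasmid, and rrnB T1 and T2 terminators lie upstream of the cassette, where they insulate it from read-through transcription. A T7 promoter lies beyond the downstream att site, and M13 primer sites are listed for sequencing the insert. The small lacI and lacZα fragments are backbone remnants with no evident function. The depositor notes that the clone is in the "open" configuration, with no stop codon directly after the insert, so the ORF can be fused to C-terminal tags supplied by a destination vector.

The plasmid belongs to the Target Accelerator Plasmid Collection. It serves as the wild-type reference for moving TRAF2, a regulator of NF-κB and JNK signalling with E3 ubiquitin ligase activity, into expression vectors for functional studies of cancer-associated genes and alleles.
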