Features (pLannotate 1.2.2; 12 found; start..end, strand, type, name):
      3..21      -  promoter       T7 promoter: promoter for bacteriophage T7 RNA polymerase
    211..234     +  promoter       Pc promoter (fragment): intI1 (promoter lies within the coding sequence); class 1 integron promoter
    410..466     +  CDS            GmR (fragment): gentamycin acetyltransferase; aacC1; confers resistance to gentamycin
    473..1264    +  CDS            SmR: aminoglycoside adenylyltransferase (Murphy, 1985); aadA; confers resistance to spectinomycin and streptomycin
   1357..1945    +  rep_origin     ori: high-copy-number ColE1/pMB1/pBR322/pUC origin of replication
   2128..2220    +  CDS            lacI (fragment): lac repressor; lacI; The lac repressor binds to the lac operator to inhibit transcription in E. coli. This inhibition can be relieved by adding lactose or isopropyl-β-D-thiogalactopyranoside (IPTG).
   2275..2302    -  terminator     rrnB T2 terminator: transcription terminator T2 from the E. coli rrnB gene
   2434..2477    +  terminator     rrnB T1 terminator: Escherichia coli rrnB; transcription terminator T1 from the E. coli rrnB gene
   2524..2560    -  CDS            lacZα (fragment): LacZα fragment of β-galactosidase; lacZ fragment
   2577..2672    +  protein_bind   attL3: mutant version of attL; recombination site for the Gateway® LR reaction LR Clonase™
   2675..4177    +  CDS            TRAF2: TRAF2_HUMAN - Also known as TRAP3. Experimental evidence at protein level: Swiss-Prot protein existence level 1. Regulates activation of NF-kappa-B and JNK and plays a central role in the regulation of cell survival and apoptosis. Required for normal antibody isotype switching from IgM to IgG. Has E3 ubiquitin-protein ligase activity and promotes 'Lys-63'-linked ubiquitination of target proteins, such as BIRC3, RIPK1 and TICAM1. Is an essential constituent of several E3 ubiquitin-protein ligase complexes, where it promotes the ubiquitination of target proteins by bringing them into contact wit
   4179..4278    -  protein_bind   attL2: mutant version of attL; recombination site for the Gateway® LR reaction LR Clonase™
>Addgene plasmid #82239 | pDONR223_TRAF2_WT | addgene full sequence | sequence record 164005 | Addgene NGS result 5'--3'
CCCCTATAGTGAGTCGTATTACATGGTCATAGCTGTTTCCTGGCAGCTCTGGCCCGTGTCTCAAAATCTC
TGATGTTACATTGCACAAGATAAAAATATATCATCATGCCTCCTCTAGACCAGCCAGGACAGAAATGCCT
CGACTTCGCTGCTACCCAAGGTTGCCGGGTGACGCACACCGTGGAAACGGATGAAGGCACGAACCCAGTG
GACATAAGCCTGTTCGGTTCGTAAGCTGTAATGCAAGTAGCGTATGCGCTCACGCAACTGGTCCAGAACC
TTGACCGAACGCAGCGGTGGTAACGGCGCAGTGGCGGTTTTCATGGCTTGTTATGACTGTTTTTTTGGGG
TACAGTCTATGCCTCGGGCATCCAAGCAGCAAGCGCGTTACGCCGTGGGTCGATGTTTGATGTTATGGAG
CAGCAACGATGTTACGCAGCAGGGCAGTCGCCCTAAAACAAAGTTAAACATTATGAGGGAAGCGGTGATC
GCCGAAGTATCGACTCAACTATCAGAGGTAGTTGGCGTCATCGAGCGCCATCTCGAACCGACGTTGCTGG
CCGTACATTTGTACGGCTCCGCAGTGGATGGCGGCCTGAAGCCACACAGTGATATTGATTTGCTGGTTAC
GGTGACCGTAAGGCTTGATGAAACAACGCGGCGAGCTTTGATCAACGACCTTTTGGAAACTTCGGCTTCC
CCTGGAGAGAGCGAGATTCTCCGCGCTGTAGAAGTCACCATTGTTGTGCACGACGACATCATTCCGTGGC
GTTATCCAGCTAAGCGCGAACTGCAATTTGGAGAATGGCAGCGCAATGACATTCTTGCAGGTATCTTCGA
GCCAGCCACGATCGACATTGATCTGGCTATCTTGCTGACAAAAGCAAGAGAACATAGCGTTGCCTTGGTA
GGTCCAGCGGCGGAGGAACTCTTTGATCCGGTTCCTGAACAGGATCTATTTGAGGCGCTAAATGAAACCT
TAACGCTATGGAACTCGCCGCCCGACTGGGCTGGCGATGAGCGAAATGTAGTGCTTACGTTGTCCCGCAT
TTGGTACAGCGCAGTAACCGGCAAAATCGCGCCGAAGGATGTCGCTGCCGACTGGGCAATGGAGCGCCTG
CCGGCCCAGTATCAGCCCGTCATACTTGAAGCTAGACAGGCTTATCTTGGACAAGAAGAAGATCGCTTGG
CCTCGCGCGCAGATCAGTTGGAAGAATTTGTCCACTACGTGAAAGGCGAGATCACCAAGGTAGTCGGCAA
ATAACCCTCGAGCCACCCATGACCAAAATCCCTTAACGTGAGTTACGCGTCGTTCCACTGAGCGTCAGAC
CCCGTAGAAAAGATCAAAGGATCTTCTTGAGATCCTTTTTTTCTGCGCGTAATCTGCTGCTTGCAAACAA
AAAAACCACCGCTACCAGCGGTGGTTTGTTTGCCGGATCAAGAGCTACCAACTCTTTTTCCGAAGGTAAC
TGGCTTCAGCAGAGCGCAGATACCAAATACTGTTCTTCTAGTGTAGCCGTAGTTAGGCCACCACTTCAAG
AACTCTGTAGCACCGCCTACATACCTCGCTCTGCTAATCCTGTTACCAGTGGCTGCTGCCAGTGGCGATA
AGTCGTGTCTTACCGGGTTGGACTCAAGACGATAGTTACCGGATAAGGCGCAGCGGTCGGGCTGAACGGG
GGGTTCGTGCACACAGCCCAGCTTGGAGCGAACGACCTACACCGAACTGAGATACCTACAGCGTGAGCTA
TGAGAAAGCGCCACGCTTCCCGAAGGGAGAAAGGCGGACAGGTATCCGGTAAGCGGCAGGGTCGGAACAG
GAGAGCGCACGAGGGAGCTTCCAGGGGGAAACGCCTGGTATCTTTATAGTCCTGTCGGGTTTCGCCACCT
CTGACTTGAGCGTCGATTTTTGTGATGCTCGTCAGGGGGGCGGAGCCTATGGAAAAACGCCAGCAACGCG
GCCTTTTTACGGTTCCTGGCCTTTTGCTGGCCTTTTGCTCACATGTTCTTTCCTGCGTTATCCCCTGATT
CTGTGGATAACCGTATTACCGCCTTTGAGTGAGCTGATACCGCTCGCCGCAGCCGAACGACCGAGCGCAG
CGAGTCAGTGAGCGAGGAAGCGGAAGAGCGCCCAATACGCAAACCGCCTCTCCCCGCGCGTTGGCCGATT
CATTAATGCAGCTGGCACGACAGGTTTCCCGACTGGAAAGCGGGCAGTGAGCGCAACGCAATTAATACGC
GTACCGCTAGCCAGGAAGAGTTTGTAGAAACGCAAAAAGGCCATCCGTCAGGATGGCCTTCTGCTTAGTT
TGATGCCTGGCAGTTTATGGCGGGCGTCCTGCCCGCCACCCTCCGGGCCGTTGCTTCACAACGTTCAAAT
CCGCTCCCGGCGGATTTGTCCTACTCAGGAGAGCGTTCACCGACAAACAACAGATAAAACGAAAGGCCCA
GTCTTCCGACTGAGCCTTTCGTTTTATTTGATGCCTGGCAGTTCCCTACTCTCGCGTTAACGCTAGCATG
GATGTTTTCCCAGTCACGACGTTGTAAAACGACGGCCAGTCTTAAGCTCGGGCCCCAAATAATGATTTTA
TTTTGACTGATAGTGACCTGTTCGTTGCAACAAATTGATGAGCAATGCTTTTTTATAATGCCAACTTTGT
ACAAAAAAGTTGGCATGGCTGCAGCTAGCGTGACCCCCCCTGGCTCCCTGGAGTTGCTACAGCCCGGCTT
CTCCAAGACCCTCCTGGGGACCAAGCTGGAAGCCAAGTACCTGTGCTCCGCCTGCAGAAACGTCCTCCGC
AGGCCCTTCCAGGCGCAGTGTGGCCACCGGTACTGCTCCTTCTGCCTGGCCAGCATCCTCAGCTCTGGGC
CTCAGAACTGTGCTGCCTGTGTTCACGAGGGCATATATGAAGAAGGCATTTCTATTTTAGAAAGCAGTTC
GGCCTTCCCAGATAATGCTGCCCGCAGGGAGGTGGAGAGCCTGCCGGCCGTCTGTCCCAGTGATGGATGC
ACCTGGAAGGGGACCCTGAAAGAATACGAGAGCTGCCACGAAGGCCGCTGCCCGCTCATGCTGACCGAAT
GTCCCGCGTGCAAAGGCCTGGTCCGCCTTGGTGAAAAGGAGCGCCACCTGGAGCACGAGTGCCCGGAGAG
AAGCCTGAGCTGCCGGCATTGCCGGGCACCCTGCTGCGGAGCAGACGTGAAGGCGCACCACGAGGTCTGC
CCCAAGTTCCCCTTAACTTGTGACGGCTGCGGCAAGAAGAAGATCCCCCGGGAGAAGTTTCAGGACCACG
TCAAGACTTGTGGCAAGTGTCGAGTCCCTTGCAGATTCCACGCCATCGGCTGCCTCGAGACGGTAGAGGG
TGAGAAACAGCAGGAGCACGAGGTGCAGTGGCTGCGGGAGCACCTGGCCATGCTACTGAGCTCGGTGCTG
GAGGCAAAGCCCCTCTTGGGAGACCAGAGCCACGCGGGGTCAGAGCTCCTGCAGAGGTGCGAGAGCCTGG
AGAAGAAGACGGCCACTTTTGAGAACATTGTCTGCGTCCTGAACCGGGAGGTGGAGAGGGTGGCCATGAC
TGCCGAGGCCTGCAGCCGGCAGCACCGGCTGGACCAAGACAAGATTGAAGCCCTGAGTAGCAAGGTGCAG
CAGCTGGAGAGGAGCATTGGCCTCAAGGACCTGGCGATGGCTGACTTGGAGCAGAAGGTCTTGGAGATGG
AGGCATCCACCTACGATGGGGTCTTCATCTGGAAGATCTCAGACTTCGCCAGGAAGCGCCAGGAAGCTGT
GGCTGGCCGCATACCCGCCATCTTCTCCCCAGCCTTCTACACCAGCAGGTACGGCTACAAGATGTGTCTG
CGTATCTACCTGAACGGCGACGGCACCGGGCGAGGAACACACCTGTCCCTCTTCTTTGTGGTGATGAAGG
GCCCGAATGACGCCCTGCTGCGGTGGCCCTTCAACCAGAAGGTGACCTTAATGCTGCTCGACCAGAATAA
CCGGGAGCACGTGATTGACGCCTTCAGGCCCGACGTGACTTCATCCTCTTTTCAGAGGCCAGTCAACGAC
ATGAACATCGCAAGCGGCTGCCCCCTCTTCTGCCCCGTCTCCAAGATGGAGGCAAAGAATTCCTACGTGC
GGGACGATGCCATCTTCATCAAGGCCATTGTGGACCTGACAGGGCTCTACCCAACTTTCTTGTACAAAGT
TGGCATTATAAGAAAGCATTGCTTATCAATTTGTTGCAACGAACAGGTCACTATCAGTCAAAATAAAATC
ATTATTTGCCATCCAGCTGATAT
