>Addgene plasmid #82239 | pDONR223_TRAF2_WT | depositor partial sequence | sequence record 155610 | Insert sequence
ATGGCTGCAGCTAGCGTGACCCCCCCTGGCTCCCTGGAGTTGCTACAGCCCGGCTTCTCCAAGACCCTCC
TGGGGACCAAGCTGGAAGCCAAGTACCTGTGCTCCGCCTGCAGAAACGTCCTCCGCAGGCCCTTCCAGGC
GCAGTGTGGCCACCGGTACTGCTCCTTCTGCCTGGCCAGCATCCTCAGCTCTGGGCCTCAGAACTGTGCT
GCCTGTGTTCACGAGGGCATATATGAAGAAGGCATTTCTATTTTAGAAAGCAGTTCGGCCTTCCCAGATA
ATGCTGCCCGCAGGGAGGTGGAGAGCCTGCCGGCCGTCTGTCCCAGTGATGGATGCACCTGGAAGGGGAC
CCTGAAAGAATACGAGAGCTGCCACGAAGGCCGCTGCCCGCTCATGCTGACCGAATGTCCCGCGTGCAAA
GGCCTGGTCCGCCTTGGTGAAAAGGAGCGCCACCTGGAGCACGAGTGCCCGGAGAGAAGCCTGAGCTGCC
GGCATTGCCGGGCACCCTGCTGCGGAGCAGACGTGAAGGCGCACCACGAGGTCTGCCCCAAGTTCCCCTT
AACTTGTGACGGCTGCGGCAAGAAGAAGATCCCCCGGGAGAAGTTTCAGGACCACGTCAAGACTTGTGGC
AAGTGTCGAGTCCCTTGCAGATTCCACGCCATCGGCTGCCTCGAGACGGTAGAGGGTGAGAAACAGCAGG
AGCACGAGGTGCAGTGGCTGCGGGAGCACCTGGCCATGCTACTGAGCTCGGTGCTGGAGGCAAAGCCCCT
CTTGGGAGACCAGAGCCACGCGGGGTCAGAGCTCCTGCAGAGGTGCGAGAGCCTGGAGAAGAAGACGGCC
ACTTTTGAGAACATTGTCTGCGTCCTGAACCGGGAGGTGGAGAGGGTGGCCATGACTGCCGAGGCCTGCA
GCCGGCAGCACCGGCTGGACCAAGACAAGATTGAAGCCCTGAGTAGCAAGGTGCAGCAGCTGGAGAGGAG
CATTGGCCTCAAGGACCTGGCGATGGCTGACTTGGAGCAGAAGGTCTTGGAGATGGAGGCATCCACCTAC
GATGGGGTCTTCATCTGGAAGATCTCAGACTTCGCCAGGAAGCGCCAGGAAGCTGTGGCTGGCCGCATAC
CCGCCATCTTCTCCCCAGCCTTCTACACCAGCAGGTACGGCTACAAGATGTGTCTGCGTATCTACCTGAA
CGGCGACGGCACCGGGCGAGGAACACACCTGTCCCTCTTCTTTGTGGTGATGAAGGGCCCGAATGACGCC
CTGCTGCGGTGGCCCTTCAACCAGAAGGTGACCTTAATGCTGCTCGACCAGAATAACCGGGAGCACGTGA
TTGACGCCTTCAGGCCCGACGTGACTTCATCCTCTTTTCAGAGGCCAGTCAACGACATGAACATCGCAAG
CGGCTGCCCCCTCTTCTGCCCCGTCTCCAAGATGGAGGCAAAGAATTCCTACGTGCGGGACGATGCCATC
TTCATCAAGGCCATTGTGGACCTGACAGGGCTC
